Addgene plasmid #33337: pMSCV-pBabeMCS-IRES-RFP
Purpose: (Empty Backbone) Retroviral expression vector with pBabe compatible MCS
Depositing lab: Martine Roussel & Charles Sherr. Depositing organization: St. Jude Children's Research Hospital.
Backbone
  Vector backbone: pMSCV-IRES-RFP
  Backbone size (bp): 6575
  Modifications to backbone: A pBabe compatible MCS was cloned between the original EcoRI and XhoI sites. The original EcoRI site was destroyed in the process, making it now BamHI-BstXI-SnaBI-EcoRI-BglII-XhoI
  Vector type: Mammalian Expression, Retroviral
Growth in bacteria
  Bacterial resistance: Ampicillin, 100 μg/mL
  Growth temperature: 37°C
  Growth strain: Stbl3
  Copy number: Unknown
Terms and licenses: Academic/Nonprofit Terms; Industry Terms: Not Available to Industry
Depositor comments: Note from the depositor: the EcoRI site is not unique as the site is also in the dsRed cDNA. In the mcs, the BamHI and XhoI sites are verified to be unique.
How to cite: pMSCV-pBabeMCS-IRES-RFP was a gift from Martine Roussel & Charles Sherr (Addgene plasmid # 33337)
