[The description below was written by a language model from this plasmid's Addgene catalogue record and pLannotate feature annotations shown in this document.]
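Description:
pMSCV-pBabeMCS-IRES-RFP is an empty retroviral expression backbone derived from pMSCV-IRES-RFP, intended for delivering and expressing a gene of interest in mammalian cells alongside a red fluorescent marker. The proviral portion is flanked by 5' and 3' long terminal repeats from murine embryonic stem cell virus. Downstream of the 5' LTR lie the MESV Ψ packaging signal and a truncated MMLV gag segment lacking its start codon, which together allow the transcribed genome to be encapsidated when the viral proteins are supplied in trans by a packaging system. No separate internal promoter is annotated, so expression is presumably driven from the 5' LTR.

The cloning site sits between the gag fragment and an EMCV IRES. According to the record, a pBabe-compatible polylinker replaced the original EcoRI–XhoI interval and destroyed the old EcoRI site, giving the order BamHI-BstXI-SnaBI-EcoRI-BglII-XhoI, which makes it easy to shuttle inserts from pBabe vectors. The depositor notes that EcoRI is not unique because it also occurs in the red fluorescent protein coding sequence, whereas BamHI and XhoI are verified as unique. The IRES allows cap-independent translation of the downstream reporter from the same bicistronic transcript as the inserted gene, so transduced cells can be identified or sorted by red fluorescence. The feature table annotates this reporter as mRFP1, a monomeric DsRed derivative, while the depositor refers to it as dsRed.

In bacteria the plasmid replicates from a high-copy ColE1/pUC-type origin and is selected with ampicillin through β-lactamase. The remaining backbone annotations (lac promoter/operator and fragments of lacI, lacZα, rop, bom, TcR and env) are non-functional remnants of earlier cloning. The sequenced record is 6,518 nt, slightly shorter than the listed backbone size of 6,575 bp.
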