Features (pLannotate 1.2.2; 19 found; start..end, strand, type, name):
      1..517     +  LTR            5' LTR: 5' long terminal repeat from murine embryonic stem cell virus
    581..922     +  misc_feature   MESV Ψ: packaging signal of murine embryonic stem cell virus
    989..1405    +  CDS            gag (truncated): truncated Moloney murine leukemia virus (MMLV) gag gene lacking the start codon
   1467..2027    +  misc_feature   IRES: internal ribosome entry site (IRES) of the encephalomyocarditis virus (EMCV)
   2036..2713    +  CDS            mRFP1: monomeric derivative of DsRed (Campbell et al., 2002) mammalian codon-optimized
   2763..2793    +  misc_feature   MCS (fragment): pUC18/19 multiple cloning site
   2913..3427    +  LTR            3' LTR: 3' long terminal repeat from murine embryonic stem cell virus
   3589..3605    -  protein_bind   lac operator: The lac repressor binds to the lac operator to inhibit transcription in E. coli. This inhibition can be relieved by adding lactose or isopropyl-β-D-thiogalactopyranoside (IPTG). lac repressor encoded by lacI
   3613..3643    -  promoter       lac promoter: promoter for the E. coli lac operon
   3658..3679    -  protein_bind   CAP binding site: CAP binding activates transcription in the presence of cAMP. E. coli catabolite activator protein
   3692..3784    -  CDS            lacI (fragment): lac repressor; lacI; The lac repressor binds to the lac operator to inhibit transcription in E. coli. This inhibition can be relieved by adding lactose or isopropyl-β-D-thiogalactopyranoside (IPTG).
   3967..4555    -  rep_origin     ori: high-copy-number ColE1/pMB1/pBR322/pUC origin of replication
   4726..5586    -  CDS            AmpR: β-lactamase; bla; confers resistance to ampicillin, carbenicillin, and related antibiotics
   5587..5691    -  promoter       AmpR promoter: bla
   5786..5821    +  CDS            rop (fragment): Rop protein, which maintains plasmids at low copy number; rop
   5923..6022    +  misc_feature   bom (fragment): basis of mobility region from pBR322
   6028..6177    -  CDS            lacZα (fragment): LacZα fragment of β-galactosidase; lacZ fragment
   6177..6378    -  CDS            TcR (fragment): tetracycline efflux protein; tet; confers resistance to tetracycline
   6379..6477    +  CDS            env (fragment): murine leukemia virus gPr80 envelope polyprotein precursor; env; proteolytically cleaved into gp70SU and p15TM subunits
>Addgene plasmid #33337 | pMSCV-pBabeMCS-IRES-RFP | addgene full sequence | sequence record 392928 | Addgene NGS Result
AATGAAAGACCCCACCTGTAGGTTTGGCAAGCTAGCTTAAGTAACGCCATTTTGCAAGGCATGGAAAATA
CATAACTGAGAATAGAGAAGTTCAGATCAAGGTTAGGAACAGAGAGACAGCAGAATATGGGCCAAACAGG
ATATCTGTGGTAAGCAGTTCCTGCCCCGGCTCAGGGCCAAGAACAGATGGTCCCCAGATGCGGTCCCGCC
CTCAGCAGTTTCTAGAGAACCATCAGATGTTTCCAGGGTGCCCCAAGGACCTGAAATGACCCTGTGCCTT
ATTTGAACTAACCAATCAGTTCGCTTCTCGCTTCTGTTCGCGCGCTTCTGCTCCCCGAGCTCAATAAAAG
AGCCCACAACCCCTCACTCGGCGCGCCAGTCCTCCGATAGACTGCGTCGCCCGGGTACCCGTATTCCCAA
TAAAGCCTCTTGCTGTTTGCATCCGAATCGTGGACTCGCTGATCCTTGGGAGGGTCTCCTCAGATTGATT
GACTGCCCACCTCGGGGGTCTTTCATTTGGAGGTTCCACCGAGATTTGGAGACCCCTGCCCAGGGACCAC
CGACCCCCCCGCCGGGAGGTAAGCTGGCCAGCGGTCGTTTCGTGTCTGTCTCTGTCTTTGTGCGTGTTTG
TGCCGGCATCTAATGTTTGCGCCTGCGTCTGTACTAGTTAGCTAACTAGCTCTGTATCTGGCGGACCCGT
GGTGGAACTGACGAGTTCTGAACACCCGGCCGCAACCCTGGGAGACGTCCCAGGGACTTTGGGGGCCGTT
TTTGTGGCCCGACCTGAGGAAGGGAGTCGATGTGGAATCCGACCCCGTCAGGATATGTGGTTCTGGTAGG
AGACGAGAACCTAAAACAGTTCCCGCCTCCGTCTGAATTTTTGCTTTCGGTTTGGAACCGAAGCCGCGCG
TCTTGTCTGCTGCAGCGCTGCAGCATCGTTCTGTGTTGTCTCTGTCTGACTGTGTTTCTGTATTTGTCTG
AAAATTAGGGCCAGACTGTTACCACTCCCTTAAGTTTGACCTTAGGTCACTGGAAAGATGTCGAGCGGAT
CGCTCACAACCAGTCGGTAGATGTCAAGAAGAGACGTTGGGTTACCTTCTGCTCTGCAGAATGGCCAACC
TTTAACGTCGGATGGCCGCGAGACGGCACCTTTAACCGAGACCTCATCACCCAGGTTAAGATCAAGGTCT
TTTCACCTGGCCCGCATGGACACCCAGACCAGGTCCCCTACATCGTGACCTGGGAAGCCTTGGCTTTTGA
CCCCCCTCCCTGGGTCAAGCCCTTTGTACACCCTAAGCCTCCGCCTCCTCTTCCTCCATCCGCCCCGTCT
CTCCCCCTTGAACCTCCTCGTTCGACCCCGCCTCGATCCTCCCTTTATCCAGCCCTCACTCCTTCTCTAG
GCGCCGGAATTGGGATCCCAGTGTGGTGGTACGTAGGAATTCAGATCTCGAGCGGGATCAATTCCGCCCC
CCCCCTAACGTTACTGGCCGAAGCCGCTTGGAATAAGGCCGGTGTGCGTTTGTCTATATGTTATTTTCCA
CCATATTGCCGTCTTTTGGCAATGTGAGGGCCCGGAAACCTGGCCCTGTCTTCTTGACGAGCATTCCTAG
GGGTCTTTCCCCTCTCGCCAAAGGAATGCAAGGTCTGTTGAATGTCGTGAAGGAAGCAGTTCCTCTGGAA
GCTTCTTGAAGACAAACAACGTCTGTAGCGACCCTTTGCAGGCAGCGGAACCCCCCACCTGGCGACAGGT
GCCTCTGCGGCCAAAAGCCACGTGTATAAGATACACCTGCAAAGGCGGCACAACCCCAGTGCCACGTTGT
GAGTTGGATAGTTGTGGAAAGAGTCAAATGGCTCTCCTCAAGCGTATTCAACAAGGGGCTGAAGGATGCC
CAGAAGGTACCCCATTGTATGGGATCTGATCTGGGGCCTCGGTGCACATGCTTTACATGTGTTTAGTCGA
GGTTAAAAAAACGTCTAGGCCCCCCGAACCACGGGGACGTGGTTTTCCTTTGAAAAACACGATAATACCA
TGACCATGGCCTCCTCCGAGGACGTCATCAAGGAGTTCATGCGCTTCAAGGTGCGCATGGAGGGCTCCGT
GAACGGCCACGAGTTCGAGATCGAGGGCGAGGGCGAGGGCCGCCCCTACGAGGGCACCCAGACCGCCAAG
CTGAAGGTGACCAAGGGCGGCCCCCTGCCCTTCGCCTGGGACATCCTGTCCCCTCAGTTCCAGTACGGCT
CCAAGGCCTACGTGAAGCACCCCGCCGACATCCCCGACTACTTGAAGCTGTCCTTCCCCGAGGGCTTCAA
GTGGGAGCGCGTGATGAACTTCGAGGACGGCGGCGTGGTGACCGTGACCCAGGACTCCTCCCTGCAGGAC
GGCGAGTTCATCTACAAGGTGAAGCTGCGCGGCACCAACTTCCCCTCCGACGGCCCCGTAATGCAGAAGA
AGACCATGGGCTGGGAGGCCTCCACCGAGCGGATGTACCCCGAGGACGGCGCCCTGAAGGGCGAGATCAA
GATGAGGCTGAAGCTGAAGGACGGCGGCCACTACGACGCCGAGGTCAAGACCACCTACATGGCCAAGAAG
CCCGTGCAGCTGCCCGGCGCCTACAAGACCGACATCAAGCTGGACATCACCTCCCACAACGAGGACTACA
CCATCGTGGAACAGTACGAGCGCGCCGAGGGCCGCCACTCCACCGGCGCCTAAGCGGCCGAAGGGCGAAT
TCTGCAGATATCCATCACACTGGCGGCCGCGACTCTAGAGTCGACCTGCAGGCATGCAAGCTTCAGGTAG
CCGGCTAACGTTAACAACCGGTACCTCTAGAACTATAGCTAGCATGCGCAAATTTAAAGCGCTGATATCG
ATAAAATAAAAGATTTTATTTAGTCTCCAGAAAAAGGGGGGAATGAAAGACCCCACCTGTAGGTTTGGCA
AGCTAGCTTAAGTAACGCCATTTTGCAAGGCATGGAAAATACATAACTGAGAATAGAGAAGTTCAGATCA
AGGTTAGGAACAGAGAGACAGCAGAATATGGGCCAAACAGGATATCTGTGGTAAGCAGTTCCTGCCCCGG
CTCAGGGCCAAGAACAGATGGTCCCCAGATGCGGTCCCGCCCTCAGCAGTTTCTAGAGAACCATCAGATG
TTTCCAGGGTGCCCCAAGGACCTGAAATGACCCTGTGCCTTATTTGAACTAACCAATCAGTTCGCTTCTC
GCTTCTGTTCGCGCGCTTCTGCTCCCCGAGCTCAATAAAAGAGCCCACAACCCCTCACTCGGCGCGCCAG
TCCTCCGATAGACTGCGTCGCCCGGGTACCCGTGTATCCAATAAACCCTCTTGCAGTTGCATCCGACTTG
TGGTCTCGCTGTTCCTTGGGAGGGTCTCCTCTGAGTGATTGACTACCCGTCAGCGGGGGTCTTTCATGGG
TAACAGTTTCTTGAAGTTGGAGAACAACATTCTGAGGGTAGGAGTCGAATATTAAGTAATCCTGACTCAA
TTAGCCACTGTTTTGAATCCACATACTCCAATACTCCTGAAATAGTTCATTATGGACAGCGCAGAAAGAG
CTGGGGAGAATTGTGAAATTGTTATCCGCTCACAATTCCACACAACATACGAGCCGGAAGCATAAAGTGT
AAAGCCTGGGGTGCCTAATGAGTGAGCTAACTCACATTAATTGCGTTGCGCTCACTGCCCGCTTTCCAGT
CGGGAAACCTGTCGTGCCAGCTGCATTAATGAATCGGCCAACGCGCGGGGAGAGGCGGTTTGCGTATTGG
GCGCTCTTCCGCTTCCTCGCTCACTGACTCGCTGCGCTCGGTCGTTCGGCTGCGGCGAGCGGTATCAGCT
CACTCAAAGGCGGTAATACGGTTATCCACAGAATCAGGGGATAACGCAGGAAAGAACATGTGAGCAAAAG
GCCAGCAAAAGGCCAGGAACCGTAAAAAGGCCGCGTTGCTGGCGTTTTTCCATAGGCTCCGCCCCCCTGA
CGAGCATCACAAAAATCGACGCTCAAGTCAGAGGTGGCGAAACCCGACAGGACTATAAAGATACCAGGCG
TTTCCCCCTGGAAGCTCCCTCGTGCGCTCTCCTGTTCCGACCCTGCCGCTTACCGGATACCTGTCCGCCT
TTCTCCCTTCGGGAAGCGTGGCGCTTTCTCATAGCTCACGCTGTAGGTATCTCAGTTCGGTGTAGGTCGT
TCGCTCCAAGCTGGGCTGTGTGCACGAACCCCCCGTTCAGCCCGACCGCTGCGCCTTATCCGGTAACTAT
CGTCTTGAGTCCAACCCGGTAAGACACGACTTATCGCCACTGGCAGCAGCCACTGGTAACAGGATTAGCA
GAGCGAGGTATGTAGGCGGTGCTACAGAGTTCTTGAAGTGGTGGCCTAACTACGGCTACACTAGAAGAAC
AGTATTTGGTATCTGCGCTCTGCTGAAGCCAGTTACCTTCGGAAAAAGAGTTGGTAGCTCTTGATCCGGC
AAACAAACCACCGCTGGTAGCGGTGGTTTTTTTGTTTGCAAGCAGCAGATTACGCGCAGAAAAAAAGGAT
CTCAAGAAGATCCTTTGATCTTTTCTACGGGGTCTGACGCTCAGTGGAACGAAAACTCACGTTAAGGGAT
TTTGGTCATGAGATTATCAAAAAGGATCTTCACCTAGATCCTTTTAAATTAAAAATGAAGTTTTAAATCA
ATCTAAAGTATATATGAGTAAACTTGGTCTGACAGTTACCAATGCTTAATCAGTGAGGCACCTATCTCAG
CGATCTGTCTATTTCGTTCATCCATAGTTGCCTGACTCCCCGTCGTGTAGATAACTACGATACGGGAGGG
CTTACCATCTGGCCCCAGTGCTGCAATGATACCGCGAGACCCACGCTCACCGGCTCCAGATTTATCAGCA
ATAAACCAGCCAGCCGGAAGGGCCGAGCGCAGAAGTGGTCCTGCAACTTTATCCGCCTCCATCCAGTCTA
TTAATTGTTGCCGGGAAGCTAGAGTAAGTAGTTCGCCAGTTAATAGTTTGCGCAACGTTGTTGCCATTGC
TACAGGCATCGTGGTGTCACGCTCGTCGTTTGGTATGGCTTCATTCAGCTCCGGTTCCCAACGATCAAGG
CGAGTTACATGATCCCCCATGTTGTGCAAAAAAGCGGTTAGCTCCTTCGGTCCTCCGATCGTTGTCAGAA
GTAAGTTGGCCGCAGTGTTATCACTCATGGTTATGGCAGCACTGCATAATTCTCTTACTGTCATGCCATC
CGTAAGATGCTTTTCTGTGACTGGTGAGTACTCAACCAAGTCATTCTGAGAATAGTGTATGCGGCGACCG
AGTTGCTCTTGCCCGGCGTCAATACGGGATAATACCGCGCCACATAGCAGAACTTTAAAAGTGCTCATCA
TTGGAAAACGTTCTTCGGGGCGAAAACTCTCAAGGATCTTACCGCTGTTGAGATCCAGTTCGATGTAACC
CACTCGTGCACCCAACTGATCTTCAGCATCTTTTACTTTCACCAGCGTTTCTGGGTGAGCAAAAACAGGA
AGGCAAAATGCCGCAAAAAAGGGAATAAGGGCGACACGGAAATGTTGAATACTCATACTCTTCCTTTTTC
AATATTATTGAAGCATTTATCAGGGTTATTGTCTCATGAGCGGATACATATTTGAATGTATTTAGAAAAA
TAAACAAATAGGGGTTCCGCGCACATTTCCCCGAAAAGTGCCACCTGACGTCTAAGAAACCATTATTATC
ATGACATTAACCTATAAAAATAGGCGTATCACGAGGCCCTTTCGTCTCGCGCGTTTCGGTGATGACGGTG
AAAACCTCTGACACATGCAGCTCCCGGAGACGGTCACAGCTTGTCTGTAAGCGGATGCCGGGAGCAGACA
AGCCCGTCAGGGCGCGTCAGCGGGTGTTGGCGGGTGTCGGGGCTGGCTTAACTATGCGGCATCAGAGCAG
ATTGTACTGAGAGTGCACCATATGCGGTGTGAAATACCGCACAGATGCGTAAGGAGAAAATACCGCATCA
GGCGCCATTCGCCATTCAGGCTGCGCAACTGTTGGGAAGGGCGATCGGTGCGGGCCTCTTCGCTATTACG
CCAGCTGGCGAAAGGGGGATGTGCTGCAAGGCGATTAAGTTGGGTAACGCCAGGGTTTTCCCAGTCACGA
CGTTGTAAAACGACGGCGCAAGGAATGGTGCATGCAAGGAGATGGCGCCCAACAGTCCCCCGGCCACGGG
GCCTGCCACCATACCCACGCCGAAACAAGCGCTCATGAGCCCGAAGTGGCGAGCCCGATCTTCCCCATCG
GTGATGTCGGCGATATAGGCGCCAGCAACCGCACCTGTGGCGCCGGTGATGCCGGCCACGATGCGTCCGG
CGTAGAGGCGATTAGTCCAATTTGTTAAAGACAGGATATCAGTGGTCCAGGCTCTAGTTTTGACTCAACA
ATATCACCAGCTGAAGCCTATAGAGTACGAGCCATAGATAAAATAAAAGATTTTATTTAGTCTCCAGAAA
AAGGGGGG
