>Addgene plasmid #33337 | pMSCV-pBabeMCS-IRES-RFP | addgene partial sequence | sequence record 41557 | IRES-F
TGTATGGGATCTGATCTGGGGCCTCGGTGCACATGCTTTACATGTGTTTAGTCGAGGTTAAAAAAACGTC
TAGGCCCCCCGAACCACGGGGACGTGGTTTTCCTTTGAAAAACACGATAATACCATGACCATGGCCTCCT
CCGAGGACGTCATCAAGGAGTTCATGCGCTTCAAGGTGCGCATGGAGGGCTCCGTGAACGGCCACGAGTT
CGAGATCGAGGGCGAGGGCGAGGGCCGCCCCTACGAGGGCACCCAGACCGCCAAGCTGAAGGTGACCAAG
GGCGGCCCCCTGCCCTTCGCCTGGGACATCCTGTCCCCTCAGTTCCAGTACGGCTCCAAGGCCTACGTGA
AGCACCCCGCCGACATCCCCGACTACTTGAAGCTGTCCTTCCCCGAGGGCTTCAAGTGGGAGCGCGTGAT
GAACTTCGAGGACGGCGGCGTGGTGACCGTGACCCAGGACTCCTCCCTGCAGGACGGCGAGTTCATCTAC
AAGGTGAAGCTGCGCGGCACCAACTTCCCCTCCGACGGCCCCGTAATGCAGAAGAAGACCATGGGCTGGG
AGGCCTCCACCGAGCGGATGTACCCCGAGGACGGCGCCCTGAAGGGCGAGATCAAGATGAGGCTGAAGCT
GAAGGACGGCGGCCACTACGACGCCGAGGTCAAGACCACCTACATGGCCAAGAAGCCCGTGCAGCTGCCC
GGCGCCTACAAGACCGACATCAAGCTGGACATCACCTCCCACAACGAGGACTACACCATCGTGGA
