>Addgene plasmid #33337 | pMSCV-pBabeMCS-IRES-RFP | addgene partial sequence | sequence record 133447 | pLXSN5 5'-CCCTTGAACCTCCTCGTTCGACC-3'
CAGCCCTCACTCCTTCTCTAGGCGCCGGAATTGGGATCCCAGTGTGGTGGTACGTAGGAATTCAGATCTC
GAGCGGGATCAATTCCGCCCCCCCCCTAACGTTACTGGCCGAAGCCGCTTGGAATAAGGCCGGTGTGCGT
TTGTCTATATGTTATTTTCCACCATATTGCCGTCTTTTGGCAATGTGAGGGCCCGGAAACCTGGCCCTGT
CTTCTTGACGAGCATTCCTAGGGGTCTTTCCCCTCTCGCCAAAGGAATGCAAGGTCTGTTGAATGTCGTG
AAGGAAGCAGTTCCTCTGGAAGCTTCTTGAAGACAAACAACGTCTGTAGCGACCCTTTGCAGGCAGCGGA
ACCCCCCACCTGGCGACAGGTGCCTCTGCGGCCAAAAGCCACGTGTATAAGATACACCTGCAAAGGCGGC
ACAACCCCAGTGCCACGTTGTGAGTTGGATAGTTGTGGAAAGAGTCAAATGGCTCTCCTCAAGCGTATTC
AACAAGGGGCTGAAGGATGCCCAGAAGGTACCCCATTGTATGGGATCTGATCTGGGGCCTCGGTGCACAT
GCTTTACATGTGTTTAGTCGAGGTTAAAAAAACGTCTAGGCCCCCCGAACCACGGGGACGTGGTTTTCCT
TTGAAAAACACGATAATACCATGACCATGGCCTCCTCCGAGGACGTCATCAAGGAGTTCATGCGCTTCAA
GGTGCGCATGGAGGGCTCCGTGAACGGCCACGAGTTC
